Addgene plasmid #162001: pLEX303 GFP-PIK3C2B
Purpose: Lentiviral expression vector containing PIK3C2B tagged with GFP
Depositing lab: David Bryant. Depositing organization: University of Glasgow. Publication: The phospholipid PI(3,4)P2 is an apical identity determinant. Roman-Fernandez A, Roignot J, Sandilands E, Nacke M, Mansour MA, McGarry L, Shanks E, Mostov KE, Bryant DM. Nat Commun. 2018 Nov 28;9(1):5041. doi: 10.1038/s41467-018-07464-8. PubMed 30487552.
Backbone
  Vector backbone: pLEX 303
  Vector type: Lentiviral
  Selectable markers: Blasticidin
Growth in bacteria
  Bacterial resistance: Ampicillin, 100 μg/mL
  Growth temperature: 37°C
  Growth strain: NEB Stable
  Copy number: High Copy
Gene/Insert
  Gene/Insert name: PIK3C2B (alt name: accession number CAA74194)
  Species: H. sapiens (human)
  Mutation: siRNA resistance to siRNA#2 with 4 silent mutations: 5’- GCTACCAGTTACGAGGACT-3’.
  Entrez Gene: PIK3C2B (a.k.a. C2-PI3K)
  Tag / fusion protein: eGFP (N terminal on backbone)
  Cloning method: Ligation Independent Cloning
Terms and licenses: Academic/Nonprofit Terms; Industry Terms: Not Available to Industry
How to cite: pLEX303 GFP-PIK3C2B was a gift from David Bryant (Addgene plasmid # 162001 ; http://n2t.net/addgene:162001 ; RRID:Addgene_162001)
