[The description below was written by a language model from this plasmid's Addgene catalogue record and pLannotate feature annotations shown in this document.]
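Description:
pLEX303 GFP-PIK3C2B is a 13.4 kb lentiviral expression plasmid built on the pLEX 303 backbone, designed to deliver a GFP-tagged human class II PI3-kinase, PIK3C2B, into mammalian cells. In bacteria it is maintained through a high-copy ColE1/pUC-type origin with ampicillin selection (AmpR); an f1 origin and remnants of a lac/lacZα cloning region are also present in the backbone. The viral portion has a third-generation, self-inactivating layout. An RSV promoter drives a truncated HIV-1 5' LTR, followed by the Ψ packaging signal with a partial gag sequence, the Rev response element for Rev-dependent export of the genomic RNA, a cPPT/CTS, and a ΔU3 3' LTR. An SV40 polyadenylation signal and SV40 origin lie just downstream of it.

Two expression cassettes lie between the LTRs. A human PGK promoter drives blasticidin S deaminase, allowing blasticidin selection of transduced cells. Downstream, after the cPPT/CTS, the CMV enhancer/promoter drives EGFP placed at the N-terminus of the PIK3C2B coding sequence, and a WPRE follows to enhance transcript stability and expression. The annotation also picks up a short His-tag fragment after the insert, but the record does not indicate that it is part of the expressed fusion. The insert carries four silent mutations that make it resistant to one specific siRNA. This allows re-expression of the tagged kinase in cells depleted of the endogenous protein, as well as visualisation of its localisation. The associated work concerns the role of the phosphoinositide PI(3,4)P2 in apical membrane identity.
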