Features (pLannotate 1.2.2; 32 found; start..end, strand, type, name):
     73..376     +  enhancer       CMV enhancer: human cytomegalovirus immediate early enhancer
    377..580     +  promoter       CMV promoter: human cytomegalovirus (CMV) immediate early promoter
    576..609     +  LTR            5' LTR (truncated) (fragment): truncated 5' long terminal repeat (LTR) from HIV-1
    625..643     +  promoter       T7 promoter: promoter for bacteriophage T7 RNA polymerase
    685..1401    +  CDS            EGFP: EGFP is a basic (constitutively fluorescent) green fluorescent protein published in 1996, derived from Aequorea victoria. It is reported to be a rapidly-maturing weak dimer with moderate acid sensitivity.
   1414..6315    +  CDS            PIK3C2B: P3C2B_HUMAN - Experimental evidence at protein level: Swiss-Prot protein existence level 1. Phosphorylates PtdIns and PtdIns4P with a preference for PtdIns (PubMed:10805725, PubMed:9830063, PubMed:11533253). Does not phosphorylate PtdIns(4,5)P2 (PubMed:9830063). May be involved in EGF and PDGF signaling cascades (PubMed:10805725). From Homo sapiens (Human).
   6367..6386    +  CDS            9xHis (fragment): 9xHis affinity tag
   6429..7017    +  misc_feature   WPRE: woodchuck hepatitis virus posttranscriptional regulatory element
   7068..7087    +  misc_feature   cPPT/CTS (fragment): central polypurine tract and central termination sequence of HIV-1
   7089..7322    +  LTR            3' LTR (ΔU3): self-inactivating 3' long terminal repeat (LTR) from HIV-1
   7400..7521    +  polyA_signal   SV40 poly(A) signal: SV40 polyadenylation signal
   7561..7696    +  rep_origin     SV40 ori: SV40 origin of replication
   7717..7735    -  promoter       T7 promoter: promoter for bacteriophage T7 RNA polymerase
   7743..7898    +  CDS            lacZα (fragment): LacZα fragment of β-galactosidase; lacZ fragment
   7903..8331    +  rep_origin     f1 ori (sequence partly withheld): f1 bacteriophage origin of replication; arrow indicates direction of (+) strand synthesis
   8384..8488    +  promoter       AmpR promoter: bla
   8489..9349    +  CDS            AmpR: β-lactamase; bla; confers resistance to ampicillin, carbenicillin, and related antibiotics
   9520..10108   +  rep_origin     ori: high-copy-number ColE1/pMB1/pBR322/pUC origin of replication
  10291..10383   +  CDS            lacI (fragment): lac repressor; lacI; The lac repressor binds to the lac operator to inhibit transcription in E. coli. This inhibition can be relieved by adding lactose or isopropyl-β-D-thiogalactopyranoside (IPTG).
  10396..10417   +  protein_bind   CAP binding site: CAP binding activates transcription in the presence of cAMP. E. coli catabolite activator protein
  10432..10462   +  promoter       lac promoter: promoter for the E. coli lac operon
  10466..10488   +  protein_bind   lac operator (fragment): The lac repressor binds to the lac operator to inhibit transcription in E. coli. This inhibition can be relieved by adding lactose or isopropyl-β-D-thiogalactopyranoside (IPTG). lac repressor encoded by lacI
  10531..10549   +  promoter       T3 promoter: promoter for bacteriophage T3 RNA polymerase
  10577..10803   +  promoter       RSV promoter: Rous sarcoma virus enhancer/promoter
  10804..10984   +  LTR            5' LTR (truncated): truncated 5' long terminal repeat (LTR) from HIV-1
  11031..11156   +  misc_feature   HIV-1 Ψ: packaging signal of human immunodeficiency virus type 1
  11140..11503   +  CDS            HIV-1 gag (fragment): gag protein from human immunodeficiency virus 1; gag
  11649..11882   +  misc_feature   RRE: The Rev response element (RRE) of HIV-1 allows for Rev-dependent mRNA export from the nucleus to the cytoplasm.
  12259..12285   +  CDS            Rev (fragment): human immunodeficiency virus 1 (HIV-1) Rev protein; rev; enhances nuclear export of unspliced and incompletely spliced viral mRNAs
  12286..12786   +  promoter       hPGK promoter: human phosphoglycerate kinase 1 promoter
  12798..13193   +  CDS            BSD: blasticidin S deaminase; Aspergillus terreus BSD; confers resistance to blasticidin
  13253..13370   +  misc_feature   cPPT/CTS: central polypurine tract and central termination sequence of HIV-1
>Addgene plasmid #162001 | pLEX303 GFP-PIK3C2B | addgene full sequence | sequence record 318918 | Addgene NGS Result
CGAGGGGGCCCGGGGTTATTAATAGTAATCAATTACGGGGTCATTAGTTCATAGCCCATATATGGAGTTC
CGCGTTACATAACTTACGGTAAATGGCCCGCCTGGCTGACCGCCCAACGACCCCCGCCCATTGACGTCAA
TAATGACGTATGTTCCCATAGTAACGCCAATAGGGACTTTCCATTGACGTCAATGGGTGGAGTATTTACG
GTAAACTGCCCACTTGGCAGTACATCAAGTGTATCATATGCCAAGTACGCCCCCTATTGACGTCAATGAC
GGTAAATGGCCCGCCTGGCATTATGCCCAGTACATGACCTTATGGGACTTTCCTACTTGGCAGTACATCT
ACGTATTAGTCATCGCTATTACCATGGTGATGCGGTTTTGGCAGTACATCAATGGGCGTGGATAGCGGTT
TGACTCACGGGGATTTCCAAGTCTCCACCCCATTGACGTCAATGGGAGTTTGTTTTGGCACCAAAATCAA
CGGGACTTTCCAAAATGTCGTAACAACTCCGCCCCATTGACGCAAATGGGCGGTAGGCGTGTACGGTGGG
AGGTCTATATAAGCAGAGCTCTCTGGCTAACTAGAGAACCCACTGCTTACTGGCTTATCGAAATTAATAC
GACTCACTATAGGGAGACCCAAGCTGGCTAGCGTTTAAACTTAAGCTTGGTACCATGGTGAGCAAGGGCG
AGGAGCTGTTCACCGGGGTGGTGCCCATCCTGGTCGAGCTGGACGGCGACGTAAACGGCCACAAGTTCAG
CGTGTCCGGCGAGGGCGAGGGCGATGCCACCTACGGCAAGCTGACCCTGAAGTTCATCTGCACCACCGGC
AAGCTGCCCGTGCCCTGGCCCACCCTCGTGACCACCCTGACCTACGGCGTGCAGTGCTTCAGCCGCTACC
CCGACCACATGAAGCAGCACGACTTCTTCAAGTCCGCCATGCCCGAAGGCTACGTCCAGGAGCGCACCAT
CTTCTTCAAGGACGACGGCAACTACAAGACCCGCGCCGAGGTGAAGTTCGAGGGCGACACCCTGGTGAAC
CGCATCGAGCTGAAGGGCATCGACTTCAAGGAGGACGGCAACATCCTGGGGCACAAGCTGGAGTACAACT
ACAACAGCCACAACGTCTATATCATGGCCGACAAGCAGAAGAACGGCATCAAGGTGAACTTCAAGATCCG
CCACAACATCGAGGACGGCAGCGTGCAGCTCGCCGACCACTACCAGCAGAACACCCCCATCGGCGACGGC
CCCGTGCTGCTGCCCGACAACCACTACCTGAGCACCCAGTCCGCCCTGAGCAAAGACCCCAACGAGAAGC
GCGATCACATGGTCCTGCTGGAGTTCGTGACCGCCGCCGGGATCACTCTCGGCATGGACGAGCTGTACAA
GGGATCCGAATTCATGTCTTCGACTCAGGGCAATGGGGAACACTGGAAGTCCCTGGAGTCAGTGGGCATC
AGCCGCAAAGAGCTAGCGATGGCCGAAGCCCTGCAGATGGAGTATGATGCCCTGTCCCGGCTCCGACATG
ACAAGGAGGAGAACAGAGCCAAGCAGAACGCAGACCCCTCTCTCATCAGCTGGGATGAGTCTGGGGTAGA
CTTTTACAGCAAGCCAGCAGGAAGGTGGACCGACCTCAAGCTGTTACGCGGTCTCTCTGGCTCTGATCCT
ACCCTTAACTACAACTCACTATCCCCACTGGAAGGGCCGCCCAACCACTCTACCTCCCAAGGGCCACAGC
CTGGCTCAGATCCCTGGCCCAAAGGCTCCCTGTCTGGAGACTATCTCTACATTTTTGATGGTTCAGATGG
GGGAGTCTCTTCGTCCCCAGGACCAGGGGACATAGAGGGCTCTTGCAAGAAACTATCCCCACCTCCTCTG
CCTCCCCGAGCTTCTATCTGGGATACCCCTCCCCTGCCTCCCAGAAAGGGGTCCCCCTCATCCTCCAAGA
TCTCCCAGCCCAGTGACATCAACACTTTCTCTTTGGTCGAACAATTGCCAGGCAAACTGCTAGAGCATCG
GATCCTAGAAGAGGAAGAGGTGCTGGGAGGTGGGGGTCAGGGGCGCCTACTGGGGTCTGTGGACTATGAT
GGTATCAATGATGCAATTACTAGGCTCAACTTGAAATCGACCTATGATGCGGAGATGTTGCGGGATGCCA
CCAGGGGCTGGAAGGAGGGCCGAGGGCCGCTGGACTTCAGCAAAGACACCTCTGGAAAACCCGTGGCCAG
GAGCAAGACTATGCCCCCTCAGGTGCCCCCCCGCACCTATGCCTCCCGCTATGGCAACCGAAAGAATGCG
ACGCCTGGCAAGAACCGCCGGATTTCTGCAGCCCCGGTGGGCTCCCGGCCCCACACTGTTGCCAATGGCC
ATGAGTTGTTTGAGGTCTCAGAAGAGAGAGATGAGGAGGTTGCTGCATTTTGCCACATGCTGGATATCCT
TCGATCTGGCTCTGACATCCAAGACTACTTCCTCACTGGCTATGTCTGGAGTGCTGTCACCCCTAGCCCA
GAGCACCTCGGGGATGAGGTCAACCTGAAGGTGACTGTGTTGTGTGACAGGCTTCAAGAGGCACTCACTT
TCACCTGCAACTGTTCCTCCACTGTAGACTTGCTTATCTACCAGACCCTGTGCTACACCCATGATGACCT
GAGGAATGTGGACGTGGGTGACTTTGTGCTAAAGCCCTGCGGGCTGGAGGAGTTCCTGCAGAACAAGCAT
GCCTTGGGCAGTCATGAGTACATCCAATACTGCCGCAAGTTTGACATTGACATTCGGCTACAGCTGATGG
AGCAGAAGGTTGTGCGCAGTGACCTGGCCCGGACGGTGAATGATGACCAGAGCCCCTCCACCTTGAACTA
CCTCGTCCATCTCCAAGAGAGGCCTGTCAAGCAGACCATCAGCAGGCAGGCCCTGAGTCTTCTGTTCGAC
ACTTACCACAATGAGGTGGATGCCTTCCTGCTGGCTGATGGAGACTTCCCACTGAAGGCTGACAGGGTGG
TCCAGTCCGTCAAGGCCATCTGCAACGCCCTGGCCGCCGTGGAAACCCCTGAGATCACCAGTGCTCTCAA
CCAGCTGCCCCCCTGCCCCTCCCGCATGCAGCCTAAAATTCAGAAGGATCCCAGTGTCTTGGCTGTGAGG
GAAAACCGAGAGAAGGTCGTGGAAGCCCTGACCGCTGCCATCTTGGACCTGGTGGAGCTGTACTGCAACA
CATTCAACGCAGACTTCCAGACGGCAGTGCCCGGGAGCCGCAAGCATGACCTGGTCCAGGAGGCCTGCCA
TTTCGCCAGGTCCCTGGCCTTTACTGTCTATGCCACCCACCGCATCCCCATCATCTGGGCTACCAGTTAC
GAGGACTTCTACCTCTCCTGCTCCCTCAGCCATGGCGGCAAGGAGCTGTGCAGCCCCCTGCAGACCCGAA
GAGCTCACTTCTCCAAGTACCTCTTCCACCTCATCGTCTGGGACCAGCAGATCTGCTTCCCAGTGCAGGT
GAACCGGCTGCCTCGGGAGACACTGCTGTGTGCCACTCTCTATGCTCTGCCCATCCCCCCACCGGGGAGC
TCCTCAGAGGCCAATAAGCAGCGGCGGGTGCCTGAAGCCCTGGGCTGGGTCACTACCCCACTCTTCAACT
TCAGGCAGGTCCTGACCTGTGGCCGGAAGCTTCTGGGTTTGTGGCCAGCAACACAGGAAAATCCCAGCGC
CCGTTGGAGTGCACCTAATTTCCACCAGCCAGACAGTGTCATCCTGCAGATTGACTTCCCCACCTCGGCC
TTTGACATCAAGTTCACCAGCCCCCCTGGAGACAAGTTCAGCCCCCGCTATGAGTTTGGCAGCCTCCGGG
AAGAAGACCAGCGCAAGCTTAAAGACATCATGCAGAAAGAGTCCTTGTACTGGCTCACTGATGCTGACAA
GAAGCGCCTGTGGGAGAAGCGATATTACTGCCACTCGGAGGTGAGCTCGCTCCCCCTGGTGCTCGCCAGC
GCCCCCAGCTGGGAGTGGGCTTGCCTGCCTGACATCTATGTTCTCCTGAAGCAGTGGACCCACATGAACC
ACCAGGATGCCCTGGGGCTCCTGCATGCCACCTTCCCGGACCAGGAGGTGCGTCGTATGGCTGTGCAGTG
GATTGGCTCACTCTCAGATGCTGAGCTGCTAGACTACCTGCCCCAGCTGGTACAGGCCCTGAAGTATGAA
TGCTACCTGGACAGCCCGTTGGTGCGCTTCCTCCTGAAACGAGCTGTGTCTGACTTGAGAGTGACTCACT
ACTTCTTCTGGTTACTGAAGGACGGCCTCAAGGACTCTCAGTTCAGCATCCGCTACCAGTATCTGCTGGC
AGCCTTACTGTGCTGCTGTGGCAAGGGGCTGAGAGAAGAGTTTAACCGCCAGTGCTGGCTTGTCAATGCC
CTGGCCAAACTGGCCCAGCAGGTCCGGGAGGCAGCCCCATCTGCAAGGCAGGGAATCCTCCGCACGGGCC
TGGAGGAGGTGAAGCAGTTCTTTGCCCTCAATGGCTCGTGCCGCTTGCCACTCAGCCCCAGTCTGCTGGT
TAAGGGAATTGTGCCCAGGGACTGTTCCTACTTCAACTCCAATGCTGTCCCCCTCAAACTCTCCTTCCAA
AATGTGGATCCCCTGGGTGAGAACATCCGTGTCATCTTCAAGTGTGGGGACGACCTTCGCCAGGACATGC
TAACGCTGCAGATGATTCGCATCATGAGCAAGATCTGGGTCCAGGAGGGGCTGGACATGCGCATGGTCAT
CTTCCGCTGCTTCTCCACCGGCCGGGGCAGAGGGATGGTGGAGATGATCCCTAATGCTGAGACCCTGCGT
AAGATCCAGGTGGAGCATGGGGTGACCGGCTCGTTCAAGGACCGGCCCCTGGCAGACTGGCTGCAGAAAC
ACAACCCTGGGGAGGACGAGTATGAGAAGGCTGTGGAGAACTTTATCTACTCCTGCGCTGGCTGCTGCGT
GGCCACGTACGTCTTGGGCATCTGTGACCGACATAACGACAACATCATGCTGAAGACCACTGGTCACATG
TTCCACATTGATTTTGGCCGCTTCCTGGGCCATGCCCAGATGTTTGGCAACATCAAGCGGGACCGTGCCC
CCTTTGTCTTCACCTCGGACATGGCGTATGTCATCAACGGGGGTGACAAGCCTTCCAGCCGCTTCCATGA
TTTTGTTGACCTTTGCTGCCAAGCCTACAACCTCATTCGCAAGCACACCCACCTCTTCCTCAACCTTCTG
GGCCTGATGTTGTCCTGTGGGATCCCTGAACTCTCAGACCTGGAGGACCTCAAGTATGTGTACGATGCCC
TGAGGCCTCAGGATACAGAGGCCAATGCCACTACCTACTTCACTAGGTTGATTGAGTCCAGCCTGGGCAG
TGTAGCCACAAAGCTCAATTTTTTCATCCATAATCTGGCTCAGATGAAGTTCACGGGCTCAGATGACCGG
CTGACCCTCTCCTTTGCCTCCCGAACACACACTCTCAAGAGCTCTGGCCGAATCAGTGATGTTTTCCTCT
GCCGCCATGAGAAGATCTTCCACCCCAACAAAGGCTATATATATGTGGTAAAGGTGATGCGAGAGAACAC
TCACGAGGCCACCTACATCCAGCGGACCTTTGAGGAGTTCCAGGAATTACACAATAAGTTGCGGCTGCTC
TTCCCTTCTTCCCACTTGCCCAGCTTCCCTAGTCGCTTCGTGATCGGCCGCTCCCGGGGAGAGGCGGTGG
CCGAGCGGCGGAGGGAGGAGCTAAACGGTTACATCTGGCACTTGATCCACGCACCTCCCGAGGTGGCCGA
GTGTGATTTGGTGTACACCTTCTTCCACCCACTGCCCCGGGATGAGAAGGCTATGGGCACCAGCCCAGCT
CCTAAGTCCTCAGATGGCACATGGGCCCGGCCCGTCGGAAAGGTGGGAGGGGAGGTGAAGCTGTCTATCT
CCTACAAAAACAATAAACTCTTCATCATGGTGATGCATATTCGGGGCTTGCAACTGCTCCAGGATGGAAA
TGACCCTGACCCCTATGTGAAAATTTACCTCCTTCCTGACCCTCAGAAAACCACTAAGAGGAAAACCAAA
GTGGCCCGGAAAACCTGCAATCCTACCTACAATGAGATGTTGGTATATGATGGGATCCCCAAGGGTGACC
TGCAGCAGCGGGAGCTCCAGCTGAGCGTGCTGAGTGAGCAGGGATTCTGGGAGAACGTCCTCCTCGGTGA
GGTGAACATCCGCCTGCGAGAGCTGGACCTGGCTCAGGAGAAGACCGGCTGGTTCGCCCTGGGATCTCGA
AGTCATGGCACCTTGTAATCTAGCCCTGCAGGGGCGGAGGGGGTGGAGTTAACTGTACATTAATTAACCA
CCACCACCACCACCACTAAGGATCCCGTACGTGATCACCGGTGGCGCGTTAAGTCGACAATCAACCTCTG
GATTACAAAATTTGTGAAAGATTGACTGGTATTCTTAACTATGTTGCTCCTTTTACGCTATGTGGATACG
CTGCTTTAATGCCTTTGTATCATGCTATTGCTTCCCGTATGGCTTTCATTTTCTCCTCCTTGTATAAATC
CTGGTTGCTGTCTCTTTATGAGGAGTTGTGGCCCGTTGTCAGGCAACGTGGCGTGGTGTGCACTGTGTTT
GCTGACGCAACCCCCACTGGTTGGGGCATTGCCACCACCTGTCAGCTCCTTTCCGGGACTTTCGCTTTCC
CCCTCCCTATTGCCACGGCGGAACTCATCGCCGCCTGCCTTGCCCGCTGCTGGACAGGGGCTCGGCTGTT
GGGCACTGACAATTCCGTGGTGTTGTCGGGGAAATCATCGTCCTTTCCTTGGCTGCTCGCCTGTGTTGCC
ACCTGGATTCTGCGCGGGACGTCCTTCTGCTACGTCCCTTCGGCCCTCAATCCAGCGGACCTTCCTTCCC
GCGGCCTGCTGCCGGCTCTGCGGCCTCTTCCGCGTCTTCGCCTTCGCCCTCAGACGAGTCGGATCTCCCT
TTGGGCCGCCTCCCCGCGTCGACTTTAAGACCAATGACTTACAAGGCAGCTGTAGATCTTAGCCACTTTT
TAAAAGAAAAGGGGGGACTGGAAGGGCTAATTCACTCCCAACGAAGACAAGATCTGCTTTTTGCTTGTAC
TGGGTCTCTCTGGTTAGACCAGATCTGAGCCTGGGAGCTCTCTGGCTAACTAGGGAACCCACTGCTTAAG
CCTCAATAAAGCTTGCCTTGAGTGCTTCAAGTAGTGTGTGCCCGTCTGTTGTGTGACTCTGGTAACTAGA
GATCCCTCAGACCCTTTTAGTCAGTGTGGAAAATCTCTAGCAGTACGTATAGTAGTTCATGTCATCTTAT
TATTCAGTATTTATAACTTGCAAAGAAATGAATATCAGAGAGTGAGAGGAACTTGTTTATTGCAGCTTAT
AATGGTTACAAATAAAGCAATAGCATCACAAATTTCACAAATAAAGCATTTTTTTCACTGCATTCTAGTT
GTGGTTTGTCCAAACTCATCAATGTATCTTATCATGTCTGGCTCTAGCTATCCCGCCCCTAACTCCGCCC
ATCCCGCCCCTAACTCCGCCCAGTTCCGCCCATTCTCCGCCCCATGGCTGACTAATTTTTTTTATTTATG
CAGAGGCCGAGGCCGCCTCGGCCTCTGAGCTATTCCAGAAGTAGTGAGGAGGCTTTTTTGGAGGCCTAGG
GACGTACCCAATTCGCCCTATAGTGAGTCGTATTACGCGCGCTCACTGGCCGTCGTTTTACAACGTCGTG
ACTGGGAAAACCCTGGCGTTACCCAACTTAATCGCCTTGCAGCACATCCCCCTTTCGCCAGCTGGCGTAA
TAGCGAAGAGGCCCGCACCGATCGCCCTTCCCAACAGTTGCGCAGCCTGAATGGCGAATGGG
[124 nt withheld, positions 7903-8026]
C
[91 nt withheld, positions 8028-8118]
A
[49 nt withheld, positions 8120-8168]
CCTTTGACGTTGGAGTCCACGTTCTTT
[37 nt withheld, positions 8196-8232]
ACCCTATCTCGGTCTATTCTTTTGATTTATAAGGGATTTTGCCGATTTCGGCCTATTGGTTAAAAAATGA
GCTGATTTAACAAAAATTTAACGCGAATTTTAACAAAATATTAACGCTTACAATTTAGGTGGCACTTTTC
GGGGAAATGTGCGCGGAACCCCTATTTGTTTATTTTTCTAAATACATTCAAATATGTATCCGCTCATGAG
ACAATAACCCTGATAAATGCTTCAATAATATTGAAAAAGGAAGAGTATGAGTATTCAACATTTCCGTGTC
GCCCTTATTCCCTTTTTTGCGGCATTTTGCCTTCCTGTTTTTGCTCACCCAGAAACGCTGGTGAAAGTAA
AAGATGCTGAAGATCAGTTGGGTGCACGAGTGGGTTACATCGAACTGGATCTCAACAGCGGTAAGATCCT
TGAGAGTTTTCGCCCCGAAGAACGTTTTCCAATGATGAGCACTTTTAAAGTTCTGCTATGTGGCGCGGTA
TTATCCCGTATTGACGCCGGGCAAGAGCAACTCGGTCGCCGCATACACTATTCTCAGAATGACTTGGTTG
AGTACTCACCAGTCACAGAAAAGCATCTTACGGATGGCATGACAGTAAGAGAATTATGCAGTGCTGCCAT
AACCATGAGTGATAACACTGCGGCCAACTTACTTCTGACAACGATCGGAGGACCGAAGGAGCTAACCGCT
TTTTTGCACAACATGGGGGATCATGTAACTCGCCTTGATCGTTGGGAACCGGAGCTGAATGAAGCCATAC
CAAACGACGAGCGTGACACCACGATGCCTGTAGCAATGGCAACAACGTTGCGCAAACTATTAACTGGCGA
ACTACTTACTCTAGCTTCCCGGCAACAATTAATAGACTGGATGGAGGCGGATAAAGTTGCAGGACCACTT
CTGCGCTCGGCCCTTCCGGCTGGCTGGTTTATTGCTGATAAATCTGGAGCCGGTGAGCGTGGGTCTCGCG
GTATCATTGCAGCACTGGGGCCAGATGGTAAGCCCTCCCGTATCGTAGTTATCTACACGACGGGGAGTCA
GGCAACTATGGATGAACGAAATAGACAGATCGCTGAGATAGGTGCCTCACTGATTAAGCATTGGTAACTG
TCAGACCAAGTTTACTCATATATACTTTAGATTGATTTAAAACTTCATTTTTAATTTAAAAGGATCTAGG
TGAAGATCCTTTTTGATAATCTCATGACCAAAATCCCTTAACGTGAGTTTTCGTTCCACTGAGCGTCAGA
CCCCGTAGAAAAGATCAAAGGATCTTCTTGAGATCCTTTTTTTCTGCGCGTAATCTGCTGCTTGCAAACA
AAAAAACCACCGCTACCAGCGGTGGTTTGTTTGCCGGATCAAGAGCTACCAACTCTTTTTCCGAAGGTAA
CTGGCTTCAGCAGAGCGCAGATACCAAATACTGTTCTTCTAGTGTAGCCGTAGTTAGGCCACCACTTCAA
GAACTCTGTAGCACCGCCTACATACCTCGCTCTGCTAATCCTGTTACCAGTGGCTGCTGCCAGTGGCGAT
AAGTCGTGTCTTACCGGGTTGGACTCAAGACGATAGTTACCGGATAAGGCGCAGCGGTCGGGCTGAACGG
GGGGTTCGTGCACACAGCCCAGCTTGGAGCGAACGACCTACACCGAACTGAGATACCTACAGCGTGAGCT
ATGAGAAAGCGCCACGCTTCCCGAAGGGAGAAAGGCGGACAGGTATCCGGTAAGCGGCAGGGTCGGAACA
GGAGAGCGCACGAGGGAGCTTCCAGGGGGAAACGCCTGGTATCTTTATAGTCCTGTCGGGTTTCGCCACC
TCTGACTTGAGCGTCGATTTTTGTGATGCTCGTCAGGGGGGCGGAGCCTATGGAAAAACGCCAGCAACGC
GGCCTTTTTACGGTTCCTGGCCTTTTGCTGGCCTTTTGCTCACATGTTCTTTCCTGCGTTATCCCCTGAT
TCTGTGGATAACCGTATTACCGCCTTTGAGTGAGCTGATACCGCTCGCCGCAGCCGAACGACCGAGCGCA
GCGAGTCAGTGAGCGAGGAAGCGGAAGAGCGCCCAATACGCAAACCGCCTCTCCCCGCGCGTTGGCCGAT
TCATTAATGCAGCTGGCACGACAGGTTTCCCGACTGGAAAGCGGGCAGTGAGCGCAACGCAATTAATGTG
AGTTAGCTCACTCATTAGGCACCCCAGGCTTTACACTTTATGCTTCCGGCTCGTATGTTGTGTGGAATTG
TGAGCGGATAACAATTTCACACAGGAAACAGCTATGACCATGATTACGCCAAGCGCGCAATTAACCCTCA
CTAAAGGGAACAAAAGCTGGAGCTGCAAGCTTAATGTAGTCTTATGCAATACTCTTGTAGTCTTGCAACA
TGGTAACGATGAGTTAGCAACATGCCTTACAAGGAGAGAAAAAGCACCGTGCATGCCGATTGGTGGAAGT
AAGGTGGTACGATCGTGCCTTATTAGGAAGGCAACAGACGGGTCTGACATGGATTGGACGAACCACTGAA
TTGCCGCATTGCAGAGATATTGTATTTAAGTGCCTAGCTCGATACATAAACGGGTCTCTCTGGTTAGACC
AGATCTGAGCCTGGGAGCTCTCTGGCTAACTAGGGAACCCACTGCTTAAGCCTCAATAAAGCTTGCCTTG
AGTGCTTCAAGTAGTGTGTGCCCGTCTGTTGTGTGACTCTGGTAACTAGAGATCCCTCAGACCCTTTTAG
TCAGTGTGGAAAATCTCTAGCAGTGGCGCCCGAACAGGGACTTGAAAGCGAAAGGGAAACCAGAGGAGCT
CTCTCGACGCAGGACTCGGCTTGCTGAAGCGCGCACGGCAAGAGGCGAGGGGCGGCGACTGGTGAGTACG
CCAAAAATTTTGACTAGCGGAGGCTAGAAGGAGAGAGATGGGTGCGAGAGCGTCAGTATTAAGCGGGGGA
GAATTAGATCGCGATGGGAAAAAATTCGGTTAAGGCCAGGGGGAAAGAAAAAATATAAATTAAAACATAT
AGTATGGGCAAGCAGGGAGCTAGAACGATTCGCAGTTAATCCTGGCCTGTTAGAAACATCAGAAGGCTGT
AGACAAATACTGGGACAGCTACAACCATCCCTTCAGACAGGATCAGAAGAACTTAGATCATTATATAATA
CAGTAGCAACCCTCTATTGTGTGCATCAAAGGATAGAGATAAAAGACACCAAGGAAGCTTTAGACAAGAT
AGAGGAAGAGCAAAACAAAAGTAAGACCACCGCACAGCAAGCGGCCGCTGATCTTCAGACCTGGAGGAGG
AGATATGAGGGACAATTGGAGAAGTGAATTATATAAATATAAAGTAGTAAAAATTGAACCATTAGGAGTA
GCACCCACCAAGGCAAAGAGAAGAGTGGTGCAGAGAGAAAAAAGAGCAGTGGGAATAGGAGCTTTGTTCC
TTGGGTTCTTGGGAGCAGCAGGAAGCACTATGGGCGCAGCGTCAATGACGCTGACGGTACAGGCCAGACA
ATTATTGTCTGGTATAGTGCAGCAGCAGAACAATTTGCTGAGGGCTATTGAGGCGCAACAGCATCTGTTG
CAACTCACAGTCTGGGGCATCAAGCAGCTCCAGGCAAGAATCCTGGCTGTGGAAAGATACCTAAAGGATC
AACAGCTCCTGGGGATTTGGGGTTGCTCTGGAAAACTCATTTGCACCACTGCTGTGCCTTGGAATGCTAG
TTGGAGTAATAAATCTCTGGAACAGATTTGGAATCACACGACCTGGATGGAGTGGGACAGAGAAATTAAC
AATTACACAAGCTTAATACACTCCTTAATTGAAGAATCGCAAAACCAGCAAGAAAAGAATGAACAAGAAT
TATTGGAATTAGATAAATGGGCAAGTTTGTGGAATTGGTTTAACATAACAAATTGGCTGTGGTATATAAA
ATTATTCATAATGATAGTAGGAGGCTTGGTAGGTTTAAGAATAGTTTTTGCTGTACTTTCTATAGTGAAT
AGAGTTAGGCAGGGATATTCACCATTATCGTTTCAGACCCACCTCCCAACCCCGAGGGGACCCTTGCGCC
TTTTCCAAGGCAGCCCTGGGTTTGCGCAGGGACGCGGCTGCTCTGGGCGTGGTTCCGGGAAACGCAGCGG
CGCCGACCCTGGGTCTCGCACATTCTTCACGTCCGTTCGCAGCGTCACCCGGATCTTCGCCGCTACCCTT
GTGGGCCCCCCGGCGACGCTTCCTGCTCCGCCCCTAAGTCGGGAAGGTTCCTTGCGGTTCGCGGCGTGCC
GGACGTGACAAACGGAAGCCGCACGTCTCACTAGTACCCTCGCAGACGGACAGCGCCAGGGAGCAATGGC
AGCGCGCCGACCGCGATGGGCTGTGGCCAATAGCGGCTGCTCAGCAGGGCGCGCCGAGAGCAGCGGCCGG
GAAGGGGCGGTGCGGGAGGCGGGGTGTGGGGCGGTAGTGTGGGCCCTGTTCCTGCCCGCGCGGTGTTCCG
CATTCTGCAAGCCTCCGGAGCGCACGTCGGCAGTCGGCTCCCTCGTTGACCGAATCACCGACCTCTCTCC
CCAGGGGGTACCACCATGGCCAAGCCTTTGTCTCAAGAAGAATCCACCCTCATTGAAAGAGCAACGGCTA
CAATCAACAGCATCCCCATCTCTGAAGACTACAGCGTCGCCAGCGCAGCTCTCTCTAGCGACGGCCGCAT
CTTCACTGGTGTCAATGTATATCATTTTACTGGGGGACCTTGTGCAGAACTCGTGGTGCTGGGCACTGCT
GCTGCTGCGGCAGCTGGCAACCTGACTTGTATCGTCGCGATCGGAAATGAGAACAGGGGCATCTTGAGCC
CCTGCGGACGGTGCCGACAGGTGCTTCTCGATCTGCATCCTGGGATCAAAGCCATAGTGAAGGACAGTGA
TGGACAGCCGACGGCAGTTGGGATTCGTGAATTGCTGCCCTCTGGTTATGTGTGGGAGGGCCTGCAGCTG
CAGTAGTAAGAATTCTAGATCTTGAGACAAATGGCAGTATTCATCCACAATTTTAAAAGAAAAGGGGGGA
TTGGGGGGTACAGTGCAGGGGAAAGAATAGTAGACATAATAGCAACAGACATACAAACTAAAGAATTACA
AAAACAAATTACAAAAATTCAAAATTTTCGGGTTTATTACAGGGACAGCAGAGATCCACTTTGGCGCCGG
CT
